>Addgene plasmid #84024 | GUT BuGZ FL | depositor full sequence | sequence record 164107 | Full plasmid sequence
TGGAAGGGCTAATTCACTCCCAAAGAAGACAAGATATCCTTGATCTGTGGATCTACCACACACAAGGCTA
CTTCCCTGATTAGCAGAACTACACACCAGGGCCAGGGGTCAGATATCCACTGACCTTTGGATGGTGCTAC
AAGCTAGTACCAGTTGAGCCAGATAAGGTAGAAGAGGCCAATAAAGGAGAGAACACCAGCTTGTTACACC
CTGTGAGCCTGCATGGGATGGATGACCCGGAGAGAGAAGTGTTAGAGTGGAGGTTTGACAGCCGCCTAGC
ATTTCATCACGTGGCCCGAGAGCTGCATCCGGAGTACTTCAAGAACTGCTGATATCGAGCTTGCTACAAG
GGACTTTCCGCTGGGGACTTTCCAGGGAGGCGTGGCCTGGGCGGGACTGGGGAGTGGCGAGCCCTCAGAT
CCTGCATATAAGCAGCTGCTTTTTGCCTGTACTGGGTCTCTCTGGTTAGACCAGATCTGAGCCTGGGAGC
TCTCTGGCTAACTAGGGAACCCACTGCTTAAGCCTCAATAAAGCTTGCCTTGAGTGCTTCAAGTAGTGTG
TGCCCGTCTGTTGTGTGACTCTGGTAACTAGAGATCCCTCAGACCCTTTTAGTCAGTGTGGAAAATCTCT
AGCAGTGGCGCCCGAACAGGGACTTGAAAGCGAAAGGGAAACCAGAGGAGCTCTCTCGACGCAGGACTCG
GCTTGCTGAAGCGCGCACGGCAAGAGGCGAGGGGCGGCGACTGGTGAGTACGCCAAAAATTTTGACTAGC
GGAGGCTAGAAGGAGAGAGATGGGTGCGAGAGCGTCAGTATTAAGCGGGGGAGAATTAGATCGCGATGGG
AAAAAATTCGGTTAAGGCCAGGGGGAAAGAAAAAATATAAATTAAAACATATAGTATGGGCAAGCAGGGA
GCTAGAACGATTCGCAGTTAATCCTGGCCTGTTAGAAACATCAGAAGGCTGTAGACAAATACTGGGACAG
CTACAACCATCCCTTCAGACAGGATCAGAAGAACTTAGATCATTATATAATACAGTAGCAACCCTCTATT
GTGTGCATCAAAGGATAGAGATAAAAGACACCAAGGAAGCTTTAGACAAGATAGAGGAAGAGCAAAACAA
AAGTAAGACCACCGCACAGCAAGCGGCCGGCCGCTGATCTTCAGACCTGGAGGAGGAGATATGAGGGACA
ATTGGAGAAGTGAATTATATAAATATAAAGTAGTAAAAATTGAACCATTAGGAGTAGCACCCACCAAGGC
AAAGAGAAGAGTGGTGCAGAGAGAAAAAAGAGCAGTGGGAATAGGAGCTTTGTTCCTTGGGTTCTTGGGA
GCAGCAGGAAGCACTATGGGCGCAGCGTCAATGACGCTGACGGTACAGGCCAGACAATTATTGTCTGGTA
TAGTGCAGCAGCAGAACAATTTGCTGAGGGCTATTGAGGCGCAACAGCATCTGTTGCAACTCACAGTCTG
GGGCATCAAGCAGCTCCAGGCAAGAATCCTGGCTGTGGAAAGATACCTAAAGGATCAACAGCTCCTGGGG
ATTTGGGGTTGCTCTGGAAAACTCATTTGCACCACTGCTGTGCCTTGGAATGCTAGTTGGAGTAATAAAT
CTCTGGAACAGATTTGGAATCACACGACCTGGATGGAGTGGGACAGAGAAATTAACAATTACACAAGCTT
AATACACTCCTTAATTGAAGAATCGCAAAACCAGCAAGAAAAGAATGAACAAGAATTATTGGAATTAGAT
AAATGGGCAAGTTTGTGGAATTGGTTTAACATAACAAATTGGCTGTGGTATATAAAATTATTCATAATGA
TAGTAGGAGGCTTGGTAGGTTTAAGAATAGTTTTTGCTGTACTTTCTATAGTGAATAGAGTTAGGCAGGG
ATATTCACCATTATCGTTTCAGACCCACCTCCCAACCCCGAGGGGACCCGACAGGCCCGAAGGAATAGAA
GAAGAAGGTGGAGAGAGAGACAGAGACAGATCCATTCGATTAGTGAACGGATCGGCACTGCGTGCGCCAA
TTCTGCAGACAAATGGCAGTATTCATCCACAATTTTAAAAGAAAAGGGGGGATTGGGGGGTACAGTGCAG
GGGAAAGAATAGTAGACATAATAGCAACAGACATACAAACTAAAGAATTACAAAAACAAATTACAAAAAT
TCAAAATTTTCGGGTTTATTACAGGGACAGCAGAGATCCAGTTTGGTTAGTACCGGGCCCGCTCTAGTCC
GGAATCAGTCCTGCTCCTCGGCCACGAAGTGCACGCAGTTGCCGGCCGGGTCGCGCAGGGCGAACTCCCG
CCCCCACGGCTGCTCGCCGATCTCGGTCATGGCCGGCCCGGAGGCGTCCCGGAAGTTCGTGGACACGACC
TCCGACCACTCGGCGTACAGCTCGTCCAGGCCGCGCACCCACACCCAGGCCAGGGTGTTGTCCGGCACCA
CCTGGTCCTGGACCGCGCTGATGAACAGGGTCACGTCGTCCCGGACCACACCGGCGAAGTCGTCCTCCAC
GAAGTCCCGGGAGAACCCGAGCCGGTCGGTCCAGAACTCGACCGCTCCGGCGACGTCGCGCGCGGTGAGC
ACCGGAACGGCACTGGTCAACTTGGCCATGGTGGCCCTCCTATAGTGAGTCGTATTATACTATGCCGATA
TACTATGCCGATGATTAATTGTCAACACGTGCTGCAGGTCCGAGGTTCTAGACCGCGTGTGGCATCTGAA
GCACCACCAGCGAGCGAGAGCTAGAGAGAAGGAAAGCCACCGACTTCACCGCCTCCGAGCTGCTCCGGGT
CGCGGGTCTGCAGCGTCTCCGGCCCTCCGCGCCTACAGCTCAAGCCACATCCGAAGGGGGAGGGAGCCGG
GAGCTGCGCGCGGGGCCGCCGGGGGGAGGGGTGGCACCGCCCACGCCGGGCGGCCACGAAGGGCGGGGCA
GCGGGCGCGCGCCCGGCGGGGGGAGGGGCCGCGCGCCGCGCCCGCTGGGAATTGGGGCCCTAGGGGGAGG
GCGGAGGCGCCGACGACCGCGGCACTTACCGTTCGCGGCGTGGCGCCCGGTGGTCCCCAAGGGGAGGGAA
GGGGGAGGCGGGGCGAGGACAGTGACCGGAGTCTCCTCAGCGGTGGCTTTTCTGCTTGGCAGCCTCAGCG
GCTGGCGCCAAAACCGGACTCCGCCCACTTCCTCGCCCCTGCGGTGCGAGGGTGTGGAATCCTCCAGACG
CTGGGGGAGGGGGAGTTGGGAGCTTAAAAACTAGTACCCCTTTGGGACCACTTTCAGCAGCGAACTCTCC
TGTACACCAGGGGTCAGTTCCACAGACGCGGGCCAGGGGTGGGTCATTGCGGCGTGAACAATAATTTGAC
TAGAAGTTGATTCGGGTGTTTCCGGAATTCCTAGCTGCAGTAACGCCATTTTGCAAGGCATGGAAAAATA
CCAAACCAAGAATAGAGAAGTTCAGATCAAGGGCGGGTACATGAAAATAGCTAACGTTGGGCCAAACAGG
ATATCTGCGGTGAGCAGTTTCGGCCCCGGCCCGGGGCCAAGAACAGATGGTCACCGCAGTTTCGGCCCCG
GCCCGAGGCCAAGAACAGATGGTCCCCAGATATGGCCCAACCCTCAGCAGTTTCTTAAGACCCATCAGAT
GTTTCCAGGCTCCCCCAAGGACCTGAAATGACCCTGCGCCTTATTTGAATTAACCAATCAGCCTGCTTCT
CGCTTCTGTTCGCGCGCTTCTGCTTCCCGAGCTCTATAAAAGAGCTCACAACCCCTCACTCGGCGCGCCA
GTCCTCCGACAGACTGAGTCGCCCGCTGGAGACCATGGAGAGCGACGAGAGCGGCCTGCCCGCCATGGAG
ATCGAGTGCCGCATCACCGGCACCCTGAACGGCGTGGAGTTCGAGCTGGTGGGCGGCGGAGAGGGCACCC
CCGAGCAGGGCCGCATGACCAACAAGATGAAGAGCACCAAAGGCGCCCTGACCTTCAGCCCCTACCTGCT
GAGCCACGTGATGGGCTACGGCTTCTACCACTTCGGCACCTACCCCAGCGGCTACGAGAACCCCTTCCTG
CACGCCATCAACAACGGCGGCTACACCAACACCCGCATCGAGAAGTACGAGGACGGCGGCGTGCTGCACG
TGAGCTTCAGCTACCGCTACGAGGCCGGCCGCGTGATCGGCGACTTCAAGGTGATGGGCACCGGCTTCCC
CGAGGACAGCGTGATCTTCACCGACAAGATCATCCGCAGCAACGCCACCGTGGAGCACCTGCACCCCATG
GGCGATAACGATCTGGATGGCAGCTTCACCCGCACCTTCAGCCTGCGCGACGGCGGCTACTACAGCTCCG
TGGTGGACAGCCACATGCACTTCAAGAGCGCCATCCACCCCAGCATCCTGCAGAACGGGGGCCCCATGTT
CGCCTTCCGCCGCGTGGAGGAGGATCACAGCAACACCGAGCTGGGCATCGTGGAGTACCAGCACGCCTTC
AAGACCCCGGATGCAGATGCCGGTGAAGAATACATGGGTCGCAAGAAGAAGAAGCAGCTGAAGCCGTGGT
GCTGGTATTGTAATAGAGATTTTGATGATGAGAAGATCCTTATTCAGCACCAAAAAGCAAAGCATTTTAA
ATGCCATATATGTCACAAGAAATTGTATACAGGACCTGGCTTAGCTATTCATTGCATGCAGGTACATAAA
GAAACAATAGATGCCGTACCAAATGCAATACCTGGAAGAACAGACATAGAGTTGGAAATATATGGTATGG
AAGGTATTCCAGAAAAAGACATGGATGAAAGACGACGACTTCTTGAACAGAAAACACAAGAAAGTCAAAA
AAAGAAGCAACAAGATGATTCTGATGAATATGATGATGACGACTCTGCAGCCTCAACTTCATTTCAGCCA
CAGCCTGTTCAACCTCAGCAAGGTTATATTCCTCCAATGGCACAGCCAGGACTGCCACCAGTACCAGGAG
CACCAGGAATGCCTCCAGGCATACCTCCATTAATGCCAGGTGTTCCTCCTCTGATGCCAGGAATGCCACC
AGTTATGCCAGGCATGCCACCTGGATTGCATCATCAGAGAAAATACACCCAGTCATTTTGCGGTGAAAAC
ATAATGATGCCAATGGGTGGAATGATGCCACCTGGACCAGGAATACCACCTCTGATGCCTGGAATGCCAC
CAGGTATGCCCCCACCTGTTCCACGTCCTGGAATTCCTCCAATGACTCAAGCACAGGCTGTTTCAGCGCC
AGGTATTCTTAATAGACCACCTGCACCAACAGCAACTGTACCTGCCCCACAGCCTCCAGTTACTAAGCCT
CTTTTCCCCAGTGCTGGACAGGCTCAGGCAGCTGTCCAAGGACCTGTTGGTACAGATTTCAAACCCTTAA
ATAGTACCCCTGCAACAACTACAGAACCCCCAAAGCCTACATTCCCTGCTTATACACAGTCTACAGCTTC
AACAACTAGTACAACAAATAGTACTGCAGCTAAACCAGCGGCTTCAATAACAAGTAAGCCTGCTACACTT
ACAACAACTAGTGCAACCAGTAAGTTGATCCATCCAGATGAGGATATATCCCTGGAAGAGAGAAGGGCAC
AGTTACCTAAGTATCAACGTAATCTTCCTCGGCCAGGACAGGCCCCCATCGGTAATCCACCAGTTGGACC
AATTGGAGGTATGATGCCACCACGGCCAGGCATCCCACAGCAACAAGGAATGAGACCCCCAATGCCACCT
CATGGTCAGTATGGTGGTCATCATCAAGGCATGCCAGGATACCTTCCTGGTGCTATGCCCCCGTATGGGC
AGGGACCGCCAATGGTGCCCCCTTACCAGGGTGGGCCTCCTCGACCTCCGATGGGAATGAGACCTCCTGT
AATGTCGCAAGGTGGCCGTTACTGAGCGGCCGCAAATTCCGCCCCTCTCCCTCCCCCCCCCCTAACGTTA
CTGGCCGAAGCCGCTTGGAATAAGGCCGGTGTGCGTTTGTCTATATGTTATTTTCCACCATATTGCCGTC
TTTTGGCAATGTGAGGGCCCGGAAACCTGGCCCTGTCTTCTTGACGAGCATTCCTAGGGGTCTTTCCCCT
CTCGCCAAAGGAATGCAAGGTCTGTTGAATGTCGTGAAGGAAGCAGTTCCTCTGGAAGCTTCTTGAAGAC
AAACAACGTCTGTAGCGACCCTTTGCAGGCAGCGGAACCCCCCACCTGGCGACAGGTGCCTCTGCGGCCA
AAAGCCACGTGTATAAGATACACCTGCAAAGGCGGCACAACCCCAGTGCCACGTTGTGAGTTGGATAGTT
GTGGAAAGAGTCAAATGGCTCTCCTCAAGCGTATTCAACAAGGGGCTGAAGGATGCCCAGAAGGTACCCC
ATTGTATGGGATCTGATCTGGGGCCTCGGTGCACATGCTTTACATGTGTTTAGTCGAGGTTAAAAAAACG
TCTAGGCCCCCCGAACCACGGGGACGTGGTTTTCCTTTGAAAAACACGATAATACCATGGCCACCGAGTA
CAAGCCCACGGTGCGCCTCGCCACCCGCGACGACGTCCCCCGGGCCGTACGCACCCTCGCCGCCGCGTTC
GCCGACTACCCCGCCACGCGCCACACCGTCGACCCGGACCGCCACATCGAGCGGGTCACCGAGCTGCAAG
AACTCTTCCTCACGCGCGTCGGGCTCGACATCGGCAAGGTGTGGGTCGCGGACGACGGCGCCGCGGTGGC
GGTCTGGACCACGCCGGAGAGCGTCGAAGCGGGGGCGGTGTTCGCCGAGATCGGCTCGCGCATGGCCGAG
TTGAGCGGTTCCCGGCTGGCCGCGCAGCAACAGATGGAAGGCCTCCTGGCGCCGCACCGGCCCAAGGAGC
CCGCGTGGTTCCTGGCCACCGTCGGCGTCTCGCCCGACCACCAGGGCAAGGGTCTGGGCAGCGCCGTCGT
GCTCCCCGGAGTGGAGGCGGCCGAGCGCGCTGGGGTGCCCGCCTTCCTGGAGACCTCCGCGCCCCGCAAC
CTCCCCTTCTACGAGCGGCTCGGCTTCACCGTCACCGCCGACGTCGAGGTGCCCGAAGGACCGCGCACCT
GGTGCATGACCCGCAAGCCCGGTGCCTGAGTTTGTTTGAATGAGGCTTCAGTACTTTACAGAATCGTTGC
CTGCACATCTTGGAAACACTTGCTGGGATTACTTCTTCAGGTTAACCCAACAGAAGGCTCGAGAAGGTAT
ATTGCTGTTGACAGTGAGCGATCTCGCTTGGGCGAGAGTAAGTAGTGAAGCCACAGATGTACTTACTCTC
GCCCAAGCGAGAGTGCCTACTGCCTCGGAATTCAAGGGGCTACTTTAGGAGCAATTATCTTGTTTACTAA
AACTGAATACCTTGCTATCTCTTTGATACATTTTTACAAAGCTGAATTAAAATGGTATAAATTAAATCAC
TTTTTTCAATTGGAAGACTAATGCGGCCGGCCATTACTCCGTCTCGTGTCTTGTTGCATATGTCTGCTGG
TTTGTTTGATGTTGTTTGCGGGCGGGCCCTATAGTGAGTCGTATTACCTAGGACGCGTCTGGAACAATCA
ACCTCTGGATTACAAAATTTGTGAAAGATTGACTGGTATTCTTAACTATGTTGCTCCTTTTACGCTATGT
GGATACGCTGCTTTAATGCCTTTGTATCATGCTATTGCTTCCCGTATGGCTTTCATTTTCTCCTCCTTGT
ATAAATCCTGGTTGCTGTCTCTTTATGAGGAGTTGTGGCCCGTTGTCAGGCAACGTGGCGTGGTGTGCAC
TGTGTTTGCTGACGCAACCCCCACTGGTTGGGGCATTGCCACCACCTGTCAGCTCCTTTCCGGGACTTTC
GCTTTCCCCCTCCCTATTGCCACGGCGGAACTCATCGCCGCCTGCCTTGCCCGCTGCTGGACAGGGGCTC
GGCTGTTGGGCACTGACAATTCCGTGGTGTTGTCGGGGAAGCTGACGTCCTTTCCATGGCTGCTCGCCTG
TGTTGCCACCTGGATTCTGCGCGGGACGTCCTTCTGCTACGTCCCTTCGGCCCTCAATCCAGCGGACCTT
CCTTCCCGCGGCCTGCTGCCGGCTCTGCGGCCTCTTCCGCGTCTTCGCCTTCGCCCTCAGACGAGTCGGA
TCTCCCTTTGGGCCGCCTCCCCGCCTGGAATTAATTCTGCAGTCGAGACCTAGAAAAACATGGAGCAATC
ACAAGTAGCAATACAGCAGCTACCAATGCTGATTGTGCCTGGCTAGAAGCACAAGAGGAGGAGGAGGTGG
GTTTTCCAGTCACACCTCAGGTACCTTTAAGACCAATGACTTACAAGGCAGCTGTAGATCTTAGCCACTT
TTTAAAAGAAAAGAGGGGACTGGAAGGGCTAATTCACTCCCAACGAAGACAAGATCTGCTTTTTGCTTGT
ACTGGGTCTCTCTGGTTAGACCAGATCTGAGCCTGGGAGCTCTCTGGCTAACTAGGGAACCCACTGCTTA
AGCCTCAATAAAGCTTGCCTTGAGTGCTTCAAGTAGTGTGTGCCCGTCTGTTGTGTGACTCTGGTAACTA
GAGATCCCTCAGACCCTTTTAGTCAGTGTGGAAAATCTCTAGCAGTAGTAGTTCATGTCATCTTATTATT
CAGTATTTATAACTTGCAAAGAAATGAATATCAGAGAGTGAGAGGCCTTGACATTGTTTAAACCCGCTGA
TCAGCCTCGACTGTGCCTTCTAGTTGCCAGCCATCTGTTGTTTGCCCCTCCCCCGTGCCTTCCTTGACCC
TGGAAGGTGCCACTCCCACTGTCCTTTCCTAATAAAATGAGGAAATTGCATCGCATTGTCTGAGTAGGTG
TCATTCTATTCTGGGGGGTGGGGTGGGGCAGGACAGCAAGGGGGAGGATTGGGAAGACAATAGCAGGCAT
GCTGGGGATGCGGTGGGCTCTATGGCTTCTGAGGCGGAAAGAACCAGCTGGGGCTCTAGGGGGTATCCCC
[124 nt withheld, positions 8961-9084]
C
[91 nt withheld, positions 9086-9176]
A
[49 nt withheld, positions 9178-9226]
CCTTTGACGTTGGAGTCCACGTTCTTT
[37 nt withheld, positions 9254-9290]
ACCCTATCTCGGTCTATTCTTTTGATTTATAAGGGATTTTGCCGATTTCGGCCTATTGGTTAAAAAATGA
GCTGATTTAACAAAAATTTAACGCGAATTAATTCTGTGGAATGTGTGTCAGTTAGGGTGTGGAAAGTCCC
CAGGCTCCCCAGCAGGCAGAAGTATGCAAAGCATGCATCTCAATTAGTCAGCAACCAGGTGTGGAAAGTC
CCCAGGCTCCCCAGCAGGCAGAAGTATGCAAAGCATGCATCTCAATTAGTCAGCAACCATAGTCCCGCCC
CTAACTCCGCCCATCCCGCCCCTAACTCCGCCCAGTTCCGCCCATTCTCCGCCCCATGGCTGACTAATTT
TTTTTATTTATGCAGAGGCCGAGGCCGCCTCTGCCTCTGAGCTATTCCAGAAGTAGTGAGGAGGCTTTTT
TGGAGGCCTAGGCTTTTGCAAAAAGCTCCCGGGAGCTTGTATATCCATTTTCGGATCTGATCAGCACGTG
ATGAAAAAGCCTGAACTCACCGCGACGTCTGTCGAGAAGTTTCTGATCGAAAAGTTCGACAGCGTCTCCG
ACCTGATGCAGCTCTCGGAGGGCGAAGAATCTCGTGCTTTCAGCTTCGATGTAGGAGGGCGTGGATATGT
CCTGCGGGTAAATAGCTGCGCCGATGGTTTCTACAAAGATCGTTATGTTTATCGGCACTTTGCATCGGCC
GCGCTCCCGATTCCGGAAGTGCTTGACATTGGGGAATTCAGCGAGAGCCTGACCTATTGCATCTCCCGCC
GTGCACAGGGTGTCACGTTGCAAGACCTGCCTGAAACCGAACTGCCCGCTGTTCTGCAGCCGGTCGCGGA
GGCCATGGATGCGATCGCTGCGGCCGATCTTAGCCAGACGAGCGGGTTCGGCCCATTCGGACCGCAAGGA
ATCGGTCAATACACTACATGGCGTGATTTCATATGCGCGATTGCTGATCCCCATGTGTATCACTGGCAAA
CTGTGATGGACGACACCGTCAGTGCGTCCGTCGCGCAGGCTCTCGATGAGCTGATGCTTTGGGCCGAGGA
CTGCCCCGAAGTCCGGCACCTCGTGCACGCGGATTTCGGCTCCAACAATGTCCTGACGGACAATGGCCGC
ATAACAGCGGTCATTGACTGGAGCGAGGCGATGTTCGGGGATTCCCAATACGAGGTCGCCAACATCTTCT
TCTGGAGGCCGTGGTTGGCTTGTATGGAGCAGCAGACGCGCTACTTCGAGCGGAGGCATCCGGAGCTTGC
AGGATCGCCGCGGCTCCGGGCGTATATGCTCCGCATTGGTCTTGACCAACTCTATCAGAGCTTGGTTGAC
GGCAATTTCGATGATGCAGCTTGGGCGCAGGGTCGATGCGACGCAATCGTCCGATCCGGAGCCGGGACTG
TCGGGCGTACACAAATCGCCCGCAGAAGCGCGGCCGTCTGGACCGATGGCTGTGTAGAAGTACTCGCCGA
TAGTGGAAACCGACGCCCCAGCACTCGTCCGAGGGCAAAGGAATAGCACGTGCTACGAGATTTCGATTCC
ACCGCCGCCTTCTATGAAAGGTTGGGCTTCGGAATCGTTTTCCGGGACGCCGGCTGGATGATCCTCCAGC
GCGGGGATCTCATGCTGGAGTTCTTCGCCCACCCCAACTTGTTTATTGCAGCTTATAATGGTTACAAATA
AAGCAATAGCATCACAAATTTCACAAATAAAGCATTTTTTTCACTGCATTCTAGTTGTGGTTTGTCCAAA
CTCATCAATGTATCTTATCATGTCTGTATACCGTCGACCTCTAGCTAGAGCTTGGCGTAATCATGGTCAT
AGCTGTTTCCTGTGTGAAATTGTTATCCGCTCACAATTCCACACAACATACGAGCCGGAAGCATAAAGTG
TAAAGCCTGGGGTGCCTAATGAGTGAGCTAACTCACATTAATTGCGTTGCGCTCACTGCCCGCTTTCCAG
TCGGGAAACCTGTCGTGCCAGCTGCATTAATGAATCGGCCAACGCGCGGGGAGAGGCGGTTTGCGTATTG
GGCGCTCTTCCGCTTCCTCGCTCACTGACTCGCTGCGCTCGGTCGTTCGGCTGCGGCGAGCGGTATCAGC
TCACTCAAAGGCGGTAATACGGTTATCCACAGAATCAGGGGATAACGCAGGAAAGAACATGTGAGCAAAA
GGCCAGCAAAAGGCCAGGAACCGTAAAAAGGCCGCGTTGCTGGCGTTTTTCCATAGGCTCCGCCCCCCTG
ACGAGCATCACAAAAATCGACGCTCAAGTCAGAGGTGGCGAAACCCGACAGGACTATAAAGATACCAGGC
GTTTCCCCCTGGAAGCTCCCTCGTGCGCTCTCCTGTTCCGACCCTGCCGCTTACCGGATACCTGTCCGCC
TTTCTCCCTTCGGGAAGCGTGGCGCTTTCTCATAGCTCACGCTGTAGGTATCTCAGTTCGGTGTAGGTCG
TTCGCTCCAAGCTGGGCTGTGTGCACGAACCCCCCGTTCAGCCCGACCGCTGCGCCTTATCCGGTAACTA
TCGTCTTGAGTCCAACCCGGTAAGACACGACTTATCGCCACTGGCAGCAGCCACTGGTAACAGGATTAGC
AGAGCGAGGTATGTAGGCGGTGCTACAGAGTTCTTGAAGTGGTGGCCTAACTACGGCTACACTAGAAGAA
CAGTATTTGGTATCTGCGCTCTGCTGAAGCCAGTTACCTTCGGAAAAAGAGTTGGTAGCTCTTGATCCGG
CAAACAAACCACCGCTGGTAGCGGTGGTTTTTTTGTTTGCAAGCAGCAGATTACGCGCAGAAAAAAAGGA
TCTCAAGAAGATCCTTTGATCTTTTCTACGGGGTCTGACGCTCAGTGGAACGAAAACTCACGTTAAGGGA
TTTTGGTCATGAGATTATCAAAAAGGATCTTCACCTAGATCCTTTTAAATTAAAAATGAAGTTTTAAATC
AATCTAAAGTATATATGAGTAAACTTGGTCTGACAGTTACCAATGCTTAATCAGTGAGGCACCTATCTCA
GCGATCTGTCTATTTCGTTCATCCATAGTTGCCTGACTCCCCGTCGTGTAGATAACTACGATACGGGAGG
GCTTACCATCTGGCCCCAGTGCTGCAATGATACCGCGAGACCCACGCTCACCGGCTCCAGATTTATCAGC
AATAAACCAGCCAGCCGGAAGGGCCGAGCGCAGAAGTGGTCCTGCAACTTTATCCGCCTCCATCCAGTCT
ATTAATTGTTGCCGGGAAGCTAGAGTAAGTAGTTCGCCAGTTAATAGTTTGCGCAACGTTGTTGCCATTG
CTACAGGCATCGTGGTGTCACGCTCGTCGTTTGGTATGGCTTCATTCAGCTCCGGTTCCCAACGATCAAG
GCGAGTTACATGATCCCCCATGTTGTGCAAAAAAGCGGTTAGCTCCTTCGGTCCTCCGATCGTTGTCAGA
AGTAAGTTGGCCGCAGTGTTATCACTCATGGTTATGGCAGCACTGCATAATTCTCTTACTGTCATGCCAT
CCGTAAGATGCTTTTCTGTGACTGGTGAGTACTCAACCAAGTCATTCTGAGAATAGTGTATGCGGCGACC
GAGTTGCTCTTGCCCGGCGTCAATACGGGATAATACCGCGCCACATAGCAGAACTTTAAAAGTGCTCATC
ATTGGAAAACGTTCTTCGGGGCGAAAACTCTCAAGGATCTTACCGCTGTTGAGATCCAGTTCGATGTAAC
CCACTCGTGCACCCAACTGATCTTCAGCATCTTTTACTTTCACCAGCGTTTCTGGGTGAGCAAAAACAGG
AAGGCAAAATGCCGCAAAAAAGGGAATAAGGGCGACACGGAAATGTTGAATACTCATACTCTTCCTTTTT
CAATATTATTGAAGCATTTATCAGGGTTATTGTCTCATGAGCGGATACATATTTGAATGTATTTAGAAAA
ATAAACAAATAGGGGTTCCGCGCACATTTCCCCGAAAAGTGCCACCTGACGTCGACGGATCGGGAGATCA
ACTTGTTTATTGCAGCTTATAATGGTTACAAATAAAGCAATAGCATCACAAATTTCACAAATAAAGCATT
TTTTTCACTGCATTCTAGTTGTGGTTTGTCCAAACTCATCAATGTATCTTATCATGTCTGGATCAACTGG
ATAACTCAAGCTAACCAAAATCATCCCAAACTTCCCACCCCATACCCTATTACCACTGCCAATTACCTGT
GGTTTCATTTACTCTAAACCTGTGATTCCTCTGAATTATTTTCATTTTAAAGAAATTGTATTTGTTAAAT
ATGTACTACAAACTTAGTAGT
Features (pLannotate 1.2.2; 35 found; start..end, strand, type, name):
    377..634     +  LTR            5' LTR (truncated): truncated 5' long terminal repeat (LTR) from HIV-1
    681..806     +  misc_feature   HIV-1 Ψ: packaging signal of human immunodeficiency virus type 1
    790..1128    +  CDS            HIV-1 gag (fragment): gag protein from human immunodeficiency virus 1; gag
   1303..1536    +  misc_feature   RRE: The Rev response element (RRE) of HIV-1 allows for Rev-dependent mRNA export from the nucleus to the cytoplasm.
   1913..2013    +  CDS            Rev (fragment): human immunodeficiency virus 1 (HIV-1) Rev protein; rev; enhances nuclear export of unspliced and incompletely spliced viral mRNAs
   2063..2180    +  misc_feature   cPPT/CTS: central polypurine tract and central termination sequence of HIV-1
   2245..2619    -  CDS            BleoR: antibiotic-binding protein; Sh ble from Streptoalloteichus hindustanus; confers resistance to bleomycin, phleomycin, and Zeocin™
   2639..2686    -  promoter       EM7 promoter: synthetic bacterial promoter&nbsp
   3400..3801    +  promoter       SFFV promoter: spleen focus-forming virus long terminal repeat (LTR) promoter
   3815..4510    +  CDS            TurboGFP: TurboGFP is a basic (constitutively fluorescent) green fluorescent protein published in 2006, derived from Pontellina plumata. It is reported to be a rapidly-maturing dimer with moderate acid sensitivity.
   4514..5902    +  CDS            ZNF207: ZN207_HUMAN - Also known as BUGZ From Homo sapiens (Human).
   5922..6494    +  misc_feature   IRES: internal ribosome entry site (IRES) of the encephalomyocarditis virus (EMCV)
   6503..7099    +  CDS            PuroR: puromycin N-acetyltransferase; pac from Streptomyces alboniger; confers resistance to puromycin
   7106..7199    +  ncRNA          5' miR-30a: sequence upstream of the 71-nt precursor of the human miR-30a microRNA (Zeng et al., 2002) miRNA
   7311..7423    +  ncRNA          3' miR-30a: sequence downstream of the 71-nt precursor of the human miR-30a microRNA (Zeng et al., 2002) miRNA
   7518..7536    -  promoter       T7 promoter: promoter for bacteriophage T7 RNA polymerase
   7556..8144    +  misc_feature   WPRE: woodchuck hepatitis virus posttranscriptional regulatory element
   8161..8349    +  CDS            nef (fragment): NEF_HV1Z2 - Experimental evidence at protein level: Swiss-Prot protein existence level 1. Extracellular Nef protein targets CD4(+) T-lymphocytes for apoptosis by interacting with CXCR4 surface receptors. From Human immunodeficiency virus type 1 group M subtype D (isolate Z2/CDC-Z34) (HIV-1).
   8351..8584    +  LTR            3' LTR (ΔU3): self-inactivating 3' long terminal repeat (LTR) from HIV-1
   8691..8915    +  polyA_signal   bGH poly(A) signal: bovine growth hormone polyadenylation signal
   8919..8940    +  promoter       SV40 promoter (fragment): SV40 enhancer and early promoter
   8961..9389    +  rep_origin     f1 ori (sequence partly withheld): f1 bacteriophage origin of replication; arrow indicates direction of (+) strand synthesis
   9403..9732    +  promoter       SV40 promoter: SV40 enhancer and early promoter
   9781..10806   +  CDS            HygR: aminoglycoside phosphotransferase from E. coli; aph(4)-Ia; confers resistance to hygromycin
  10816..10941   +  CDS            ble (fragment): BLE_KLEPN - Experimental evidence at protein level: Swiss-Prot protein existence level 1. Binding protein with a strong affinity to the bleomycin family of antibiotics. Binds to CL990; an antimitotic-antibiotic compound. From Klebsiella pneumoniae.
  10936..11057   +  polyA_signal   SV40 poly(A) signal: SV40 polyadenylation signal
  11128..11150   -  protein_bind   lac operator (fragment): The lac repressor binds to the lac operator to inhibit transcription in E. coli. This inhibition can be relieved by adding lactose or isopropyl-β-D-thiogalactopyranoside (IPTG). lac repressor encoded by lacI
  11154..11184   -  promoter       lac promoter: promoter for the E. coli lac operon
  11199..11220   -  protein_bind   CAP binding site: CAP binding activates transcription in the presence of cAMP. E. coli catabolite activator protein
  11233..11325   -  CDS            lacI (fragment): lac repressor; lacI; The lac repressor binds to the lac operator to inhibit transcription in E. coli. This inhibition can be relieved by adding lactose or isopropyl-β-D-thiogalactopyranoside (IPTG).
  11508..12096   -  rep_origin     ori: high-copy-number ColE1/pMB1/pBR322/pUC origin of replication
  12267..13127   -  CDS            AmpR: β-lactamase; bla; confers resistance to ampicillin, carbenicillin, and related antibiotics
  13128..13232   -  promoter       AmpR promoter: bla
  13280..13414   +  polyA_signal   SV40 poly(A) signal: SV40 polyadenylation signal
  13581..329     +  CDS            nef (fragment) (across the origin): NEF_HV1BR - Experimental evidence at protein level: Swiss-Prot protein existence level 1. Extracellular Nef protein targets CD4(+) T-lymphocytes for apoptosis by interacting with CXCR4 surface receptors (PubMed:14990729). From Human immunodeficiency virus type 1 group M subtype B (isolate BRU/LAI) (HIV-1).
