[The description below was written by a language model from this plasmid's Addgene catalogue record and pLannotate feature annotations shown in this document.]
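Description:
GUT BuGZ FL is a lentiviral mammalian expression plasmid built on the pGIPZ backbone and designed to express TurboGFP-tagged human BuGZ (ZNF207) in human cells. According to the depositor, the parental pGIPZ, which carried a non-silencing control hairpin, was cut to remove its CMV promoter and TurboGFP. A UCOE/SFFV enhancer-promoter unit and the N-terminally TurboGFP-tagged open reading frame were then inserted by Gibson assembly. The BuGZ cDNA is described as full length and carries a Q394R change. In bacteria the plasmid replicates from a high-copy ColE1/pUC origin and is selected with ampicillin (AmpR) together with Zeocin, the latter through an EM7-driven BleoR cassette located inside the viral region. An f1 origin is also present.

The annotated sequence shows a standard HIV-1-derived transfer vector: a truncated 5' LTR, Ψ packaging signal with a gag fragment, RRE, cPPT/CTS, WPRE and a self-inactivating ΔU3 3' LTR. Within this frame the SFFV promoter drives TurboGFP followed directly by ZNF207. An EMCV IRES then allows puromycin N-acetyltransferase to be translated from the same transcript, so transduced cells can be selected with puromycin and identified by green fluorescence. The UCOE is not annotated separately, although unannotated sequence lies upstream of the SFFV promoter where it would be expected. The miR-30a flanking sequences of the pGIPZ shRNA cassette remain downstream of PuroR, consistent with retention of the control hairpin context. The table also lists an SV40-driven hygromycin resistance gene outside the LTRs, which the catalogue entry does not mention as a marker. The construct is suited to stable expression and localisation studies of BuGZ, which the associated publication title links to Bub3 stability, kinetochore function and chromosome alignment.
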