Addgene plasmid #84024: GUT BuGZ FL
Purpose: Expression of GFP tagged BuGZ in human cells
Depositing lab: Patrick Paddison. Depositing organization: Fred Hutchinson Cancer Center. Publication: BuGZ is required for Bub3 stability, Bub1 kinetochore function, and chromosome alignment. Toledo CM, Herman JA, Olsen JB, Ding Y, Corrin P, Girard EJ, Olson JM, Emili A, DeLuca JG, Paddison PJ. Dev Cell. 2014 Feb 10;28(3):282-94. doi: 10.1016/j.devcel.2013.12.014. Epub 2014 Jan 23. PubMed 24462187.
Backbone
  Vector backbone: pGIPZ
  Backbone manufacturer: Open Biosystems
  Backbone size w/o insert (bp): 10381
  Vector type: Mammalian Expression, Lentiviral
  Selectable markers: Puromycin
Growth in bacteria
  Bacterial resistance: Ampicillin and Bleocin (Zeocin), 100 & 50 μg/mL
  Growth temperature: 37°C
  Growth strain: NEB Stable
  Copy number: High Copy
Gene/Insert
  Gene/Insert name: BuGZ (alt name: ZNF207)
  Species: H. sapiens (human)
  Insert size (bp): 3200
  Mutation: Q394R
  GenBank ID: 7756
  Entrez Gene: ZNF207 (a.k.a. BuGZ, hBuGZ)
  Promoter: UCOE / SFFV
  Tag / fusion protein: TurboGFP (N terminal on insert)
  Cloning method: Gibson Cloning
  Sequencing primers: 5′ GFP seq for; 3′ pCDH-rev
Resource information
  A portion of this plasmid was derived from a plasmid made by: Human ZNF207 (BuGZ) cDNA (full length) obtained from Open Biosystems (# MHS1011-202826090).
Terms and licenses: Academic/Nonprofit Terms; Industry Terms: Not Available to Industry
Depositor comments: Parental vector (pGIPZ containing a non-silencing control hairpin) was cut with XbaI + NotI to remove the CMV promoter and TurboGFP. UCOE / SFFV enhancer promoter complex and ORF with N-terminal TurboGFP were PCR amplified and Gibson cloned into the cut vector.
How to cite: GUT BuGZ FL was a gift from Patrick Paddison (Addgene plasmid # 84024 ; http://n2t.net/addgene:84024 ; RRID:Addgene_84024)
