>Addgene plasmid #84024 | GUT BuGZ FL | addgene partial sequence | sequence record 162192 | SFFVpro-F 5'-CTTCTGCTTCCCGAGCTCTA-3'
GCGCGCCAGTCCTCCGACAGACTGAGTCGCCCGCTGGAGACCATGGAGAGCGACGAGAGCGGCCTGCCCG
CCATGGAGATCGAGTGCCGCATCACCGGCACCCTGAACGGCGTGGAGTTCGAGCTGGTGGGCGGCGGAGA
GGGCACCCCCGAGCAGGGCCGCATGACCAACAAGATGAAGAGCACCAAAGGCGCCCTGACCTTCAGCCCC
TACCTGCTGAGCCACGTGATGGGCTACGGCTTCTACCACTTCGGCACCTACCCCAGCGGCTACGAGAACC
CCTTCCTGCACGCCATCAACAACGGCGGCTACACCAACACCCGCATCGAGAAGTACGAGGACGGCGGCGT
GCTGCACGTGAGCTTCAGCTACCGCTACGAGGCCGGCCGCGTGATCGGCGACTTCAAGGTGATGGGCACC
GGCTTCCCCGAGGACAGCGTGATCTTCACCGACAAGATCATCCGCAGCAACGCCACCGTGGAGCACCTGC
ACCCCATGGGCGATAACGATCTGGATGGCAGCTTCACCCGCACCTTCAGCCTGCGCGACGGCGGCTACTA
CAGCTCCGTGGTGGACAGCCACATGCACTTCAAGAGCGCCATCCACCCCAGCATCCTGCAGAACGGGGGC
CCCATGTTCGCCTTCCGCCGCGTGGAGGAGGATCACAGCAACACCGAGCTGGGCATCGTGGAGTACCAGC
ACGCCTTCAAGACCCCGGATGCAGATGCCGGTGAAGAATACATGGGTCGCAAGAAGAAGAAGCAGCTGAA
GCCGTGGTGCTGGTATTGTAATAGAGATT
