>Addgene plasmid #84024 | GUT BuGZ FL | addgene partial sequence | sequence record 162193 | pCDH-rev 5'-GCATTCCTTTGGCGAGAG-3'
CCAGGTTTCCGGGCCCTCACATTGCCAAAAGACGGCAATATGGTGGAAAATAACATATAGACAAACGCAC
ACCGGCCTTATTCCAAGCGGCTTCGGCCAGTAACGTTAGGGGGGGGGGAGGGAGAGGGGCGGAATTTGCG
GCCGCTCAGTAACGGCCACCTTGCGACATTACAGGAGGTCTCATTCCCATCGGAGGTCGAGGAGGCCCAC
CCTGGTAAGGGGGCACCATTGGCGGTCCCTGCCCATACGGGGGCATAGCACCAGGAAGGTATCCTGGCAT
GCCTTGATGATGACCACCATACTGACCATGAGGTGGCATTGGGGGTCTCATTCCTTGCTGCTGTGGGATG
CCTGGCCGTGGTGGCATCATACCTCCAATTGGTCCAACTGGTGGATTACCGATGGGGGCCTGTCCTGGCC
GAGGAAGATTACGTTGATACTTAGGTAACTGTGCCCTTCTCTCTTCCAGGGATATATCCTCATCTGGATG
GATCAACTTACTGGTTGCACTAGTTGTTGTAAGTGTAGCAGGCTTACTTGTTATTGAAGCCGCTGGTTTA
GCTGCAGTACTATTTGTTGTACTAGTTGTTGAAGCTGTAGACTGTGTATAAGCAGGGAATGTAGGCTTTG
GGGGTTCTGTAGTTGTTGCAGGGGTACTATTTAAGGGTTTGAAATCTGTACCAACAGGTCCTTGGACAGC
TGCCTGA
